Addgene plasmid #220883: 8VL7
Purpose: Baculovirus expression for structure determination; may not be full ORF
Depositing lab: Cheryl Arrowsmith. Depositing organization: University of Toronto.
Backbone
  Vector backbone: pET28-MHL
  Backbone manufacturer: SGC (Addgene Plasmid #26096)
  Vector type: Bacterial Expression
  Selectable markers: pET28-MHL
Growth in bacteria
  Bacterial resistance: Kanamycin, 50 μg/mL
  Growth temperature: 37°C
  Growth strain: DH5alpha
  Copy number: Low Copy
Gene/Insert
  Gene/Insert name: TREX1 (alt names: TREX1_2-234a; TREX1:PBC021-E11:C244990)
  Species: H. sapiens (human)
  Insert size (bp): 696
  Entrez Gene: TREX1 (a.k.a. AGS1, CRV, DRN3, HERNS, RVCLS)
  Promoter: T7
  Tag / fusion protein: 6xHis-TEV (N terminal on backbone)
  Cloning method: Ligation Independent Cloning
  Sequencing primers: 5′ T7; 3′ T7-term
Terms and licenses: Academic/Nonprofit Terms; Industry Terms: Not Available to Industry
Depositor comments: PDB: 8VL7. https://www.rcsb.org/structure/8VL7
How to cite: 8VL7 was a gift from Cheryl Arrowsmith (Addgene plasmid # 220883 ; http://n2t.net/addgene:220883 ; RRID:Addgene_220883)
