[The description below was written by a language model from this plasmid's Addgene catalogue record and pLannotate feature annotations shown in this document.]
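Description:
8VL7 is a bacterial expression plasmid built on the pET28-MHL backbone, carrying a fragment of human TREX1 that was used to produce protein for structure determination (the depositor links it to the PDB entry of the same name). The catalogue purpose line mentions baculovirus expression, but this conflicts with the rest of the record. The backbone, vector type and annotated features all describe a T7-driven E. coli expression vector, and no baculoviral elements appear in the feature table. The roughly 6.0 kb plasmid is selected with kanamycin through an aminoglycoside phosphotransferase gene. It replicates from a ColE1/pBR322-type origin accompanied by the bom region and the rop gene, consistent with its listing as low copy. An f1 origin is also present, along with residual tetracycline-resistance gene fragments inherited from the pBR322 lineage.

The expression cassette consists of a T7 promoter with an adjacent lac operator, the T7 gene 10 ribosome binding site, an N-terminal 6xHis tag followed by a TEV protease cleavage site, the TREX1 insert, and a T7 terminator. A plasmid-borne lacI gene supplies repressor, so transcription stays off until induced with IPTG in a host that provides T7 RNA polymerase. The insert of about 700 bp was introduced by ligation-independent cloning. Its alternative name suggests it covers roughly residues 2–234 of this 3'-to-5' DNA exonuclease, and the record cautions that it may not be the full ORF. Short downstream matches to a His tag and a T7 gene 10-derived sequence are annotated, but the record does not indicate whether they are translated as part of the product. The TEV site allows the N-terminal affinity tag to be removed after purification.
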