Features (pLannotate 1.2.2; 20 found; start..end, strand, type, name):
     14..442     +  rep_origin     f1 ori (sequence partly withheld): f1 bacteriophage origin of replication; arrow indicates direction of (+) strand synthesis
    495..552     +  promoter       AmpR promoter (fragment): bla
    561..1376    -  CDS            KanR: aminoglycoside phosphotransferase; aph(3')-Ia; confers resistance to kanamycin in bacteria or G418 (Geneticin®) in eukaryotes
   1498..2086    +  rep_origin     ori: high-copy-number ColE1/pMB1/pBR322/pUC origin of replication
   2272..2411    -  misc_feature   bom: basis of mobility region from pBR322
   2513..2704    -  CDS            rop: Rop protein, which maintains plasmids at low copy number; rop
   2721..3101    +  CDS            YPB1_ECOLX: Protein predicted: Swiss-Prot protein existence level 4. From Escherichia coli.
   3173..3464    -  CDS            TcR (fragment): tetracycline efflux protein; tet; confers resistance to tetracycline
   3479..3500    -  protein_bind   CAP binding site: CAP binding activates transcription in the presence of cAMP. E. coli catabolite activator protein
   3513..4595    -  CDS            lacI: lac repressor; lacI; The lac repressor binds to the lac operator to inhibit transcription in E. coli. This inhibition can be relieved by adding lactose or isopropyl-β-D-thiogalactopyranoside (IPTG).
   4596..4673    -  promoter       lacI promoter: lacI
   4681..4960    -  CDS            TcR (fragment): tetracycline efflux protein; tet; confers resistance to tetracycline
   4982..5000    +  promoter       T7 promoter: promoter for bacteriophage T7 RNA polymerase
   5001..5025    +  protein_bind   lac operator: The lac repressor binds to the lac operator to inhibit transcription in E. coli. This inhibition can be relieved by adding lactose or isopropyl-β-D-thiogalactopyranoside (IPTG). lac repressor encoded by lacI
   5040..5062    +  RBS            RBS: efficient ribosome binding site from bacteriophage T7 gene 10 (Olins and Rangwala, 1989)
   5070..5088    +  CDS            capTEV™ (fragment): composite tag for in vivo biotinylation, TEV protease cleavage, and 6xHis tagging
   5120..5818    +  CDS            TREX1 (fragment): TREX1_HUMAN - Experimental evidence at protein level: Swiss-Prot protein existence level 1. Major cellular 3'-to-5' DNA exonuclease which digests single- stranded DNA (ssDNA) and double-stranded DNA (dsDNA) with mismatched 3' termini. Prevents cell-intrinsic initiation of autoimmunity. Acts by metabolizing DNA fragments from endogenous retroelements, including L1, LTR and SINE elements. Unless degraded, these DNA fragments accumulate in the cytosol and activate the IFN-stimulatory DNA (ISD) response and innate immune signaling. Prevents chronic ATM-dependent checkpoint activation, by processin
   5848..5865    +  CDS            9xHis (fragment): 9xHis affinity tag
   5875..5924    +  CDS            SET1 (fragment): solubility-enhancement tag derived from T7 phage gene 10B
   5932..5979    +  terminator     T7 terminator: transcription terminator for bacteriophage T7 RNA polymerase
>Addgene plasmid #220883 | 8VL7 | addgene full sequence | sequence record 436777 | Addgene NGS Result
ATTGGCGAATGGG
[124 nt withheld, positions 14-137]
C
[91 nt withheld, positions 139-229]
A
[49 nt withheld, positions 231-279]
CCTTTGACGTTGGAGTCCACGTTCTTT
[37 nt withheld, positions 307-343]
ACCCTATCTCGGTCTATTCTTTTGATTTATAAGGGATTTTGCCGATTTCGGCCTATTGGTTAAAAAATGA
GCTGATTTAACAAAAATTTAACGCGAATTTTAACAAAATATTAACGCTTACAATTTAGGTGGCACTTTTC
GGGGAAATGTGCGCGGAACCCCTATTTGTTTATTTTTCTAAATACATTCAAATATGTATCCGCTCATGAA
TTAATTCTTAGAAAAACTCATCGAGCATCAAATGAAACTGCAATTTATTCATATCAGGATTATCAATACC
ATATTTTTGAAAAAGCCGTTTCTGTAATGAAGGAGAAAACTCACCGAGGCAGTTCCATAGGATGGCAAGA
TCCTGGTATCGGTCTGCGATTCCGACTCGTCCAACATCAATACAACCTATTAATTTCCCCTCGTCAAAAA
TAAGGTTATCAAGTGAGAAATCACCATGAGTGACGACTGAATCCGGTGAGAATGGCAAAAGTTTATGCAT
TTCTTTCCAGACTTGTTCAACAGGCCAGCCATTACGCTCGTCATCAAAATCACTCGCATCAACCAAACCG
TTATTCATTCGTGATTGCGCCTGAGCGAGACGAAATACGCGATCGCTGTTAAAAGGACAATTACAAACAG
GAATCGAATGCAACCGGCGCAGGAACACTGCCAGCGCATCAACAATATTTTCACCTGAATCAGGATATTC
TTCTAATACCTGGAATGCTGTTTTCCCGGGGATCGCAGTGGTGAGTAACCATGCATCATCAGGAGTACGG
ATAAAATGCTTGATGGTCGGAAGAGGCATAAATTCCGTCAGCCAGTTTAGTCTGACCATCTCATCTGTAA
CATCATTGGCAACGCTACCTTTGCCATGTTTCAGAAACAACTCTGGCGCATCGGGCTTCCCATACAATCG
ATAGATTGTCGCACCTGATTGCCCGACATTATCGCGAGCCCATTTATACCCATATAAATCAGCATCCATG
TTGGAATTTAATCGCGGCCTAGAGCAAGACGTTTCCCGTTGAATATGGCTCATAACACCCCTTGTATTAC
TGTTTATGTAAGCAGACAGTTTTATTGTTCATGACCAAAATCCCTTAACGTGAGTTTTCGTTCCACTGAG
CGTCAGACCCCGTAGAAAAGATCAAAGGATCTTCTTGAGATCCTTTTTTTCTGCGCGTAATCTGCTGCTT
GCAAACAAAAAAACCACCGCTACCAGCGGTGGTTTGTTTGCCGGATCAAGAGCTACCAACTCTTTTTCCG
AAGGTAACTGGCTTCAGCAGAGCGCAGATACCAAATACTGTCCTTCTAGTGTAGCCGTAGTTAGGCCACC
ACTTCAAGAACTCTGTAGCACCGCCTACATACCTCGCTCTGCTAATCCTGTTACCAGTGGCTGCTGCCAG
TGGCGATAAGTCGTGTCTTACCGGGTTGGACTCAAGACGATAGTTACCGGATAAGGCGCAGCGGTCGGGC
TGAACGGGGGGTTCGTGCACACAGCCCAGCTTGGAGCGAACGACCTACACCGAACTGAGATACCTACAGC
GTGAGCTATGAGAAAGCGCCACGCTTCCCGAAGGGAGAAAGGCGGACAGGTATCCGGTAAGCGGCAGGGT
CGGAACAGGAGAGCGCACGAGGGAGCTTCCAGGGGGAAACGCCTGGTATCTTTATAGTCCTGTCGGGTTT
CGCCACCTCTGACTTGAGCGTCGATTTTTGTGATGCTCGTCAGGGGGGCGGAGCCTATGGAAAAACGCCA
GCAACGCGGCCTTTTTACGGTTCCTGGCCTTTTGCTGGCCTTTTGCTCACATGTTCTTTCCTGCGTTATC
CCCTGATTCTGTGGATAACCGTATTACCGCCTTTGAGTGAGCTGATACCGCTCGCCGCAGCCGAACGACC
GAGCGCAGCGAGTCAGTGAGCGAGGAAGCGGAAGAGCGCCTGATGCGGTATTTTCTCCTTACGCATCTGT
GCGGTATTTCACACCGCAATGGTGCACTCTCAGTACAATCTGCTCTGATGCCGCATAGTTAAGCCAGTAT
ACACTCCGCTATCGCTACGTGACTGGGTCATGGCTGCGCCCCGACACCCGCCAACACCCGCTGACGCGCC
CTGACGGGCTTGTCTGCTCCCGGCATCCGCTTACAGACAAGCTGTGACCGTCTCCGGGAGCTGCATGTGT
CAGAGGTTTTCACCGTCATCACCGAAACGCGCGAGGCAGCTGCGGTAAAGCTCATCAGCGTGGTCGTGAA
GCGATTCACAGATGTCTGCCTGTTCATCCGCGTCCAGCTCGTTGAGTTTCTCCAGAAGCGTTAATGTCTG
GCTTCTGATAAAGCGGGCCATGTTAAGGGCGGTTTTTTCCTGTTTGGTCACTGATGCCTCCGTGTAAGGG
GGATTTCTGTTCATGGGGGTAATGATACCGATGAAACGAGAGAGGATGCTCACGATACGGGTTACTGATG
ATGAACATGCCCGGTTACTGGAACGTTGTGAGGGTAAACAACTGGCGGTATGGATGCGGCGGGACCAGAG
AAAAATCACTCAGGGTCAATGCCAGCGCTTCGTTAATACAGATGTAGGTGTTCCACAGGGTAGCCAGCAG
CATCCTGCGATGCAGATCCGGAACATAATGGTGCAGGGCGCTGACTTCCGCGTTTCCAGACTTTACGAAA
CACGGAAACCGAAGACCATTCATGTTGTTGCTCAGGTCGCAGACGTTTTGCAGCAGCAGTCGCTTCACGT
TCGCTCGCGTATCGGTGATTCATTCTGCTAACCAGTAAGGCAACCCCGCCAGCCTAGCCGGGTCCTCAAC
GACAGGAGCACGATCATGCGCACCCGTGGGGCCGCCATGCCGGCGATAATGGCCTGCTTCTCGCCGAAAC
GTTTGGTGGCGGGACCAGTGACGAAGGCTTGAGCGAGGGCGTGCAAGATTCCGAATACCGCAAGCGACAG
GCCGATCATCGTCGCGCTCCAGCGAAAGCGGTCCTCGCCGAAAATGACCCAGAGCGCTGCCGGCACCTGT
CCTACGAGTTGCATGATAAAGAAGACAGTCATAAGTGCGGCGACGATAGTCATGCCCCGCGCCCACCGGA
AGGAGCTGACTGGGTTGAAGGCTCTCAAGGGCATCGGTCGAGATCCCGGTGCCTAATGAGTGAGCTAACT
TACATTAATTGCGTTGCGCTCACTGCCCGCTTTCCAGTCGGGAAACCTGTCGTGCCAGCTGCATTAATGA
ATCGGCCAACGCGCGGGGAGAGGCGGTTTGCGTATTGGGCGCCAGGGTGGTTTTTCTTTTCACCAGTGAG
ACGGGCAACAGCTGATTGCCCTTCACCGCCTGGCCCTGAGAGAGTTGCAGCAAGCGGTCCACGCTGGTTT
GCCCCAGCAGGCGAAAATCCTGTTTGATGGTGGTTAACGGCGGGATATAACATGAGCTGTCTTCGGTATC
GTCGTATCCCACTACCGAGATATCCGCACCAACGCGCAGCCCGGACTCGGTAATGGCGCGCATTGCGCCC
AGCGCCATCTGATCGTTGGCAACCAGCATCGCAGTGGGAACGATGCCCTCATTCAGCATTTGCATGGTTT
GTTGAAAACCGGACATGGCACTCCAGTCGCCTTCCCGTTCCGCTATCGGCTGAATTTGATTGCGAGTGAG
ATATTTATGCCAGCCAGCCAGACGCAGACGCGCCGAGACAGAACTTAATGGGCCCGCTAACAGCGCGATT
TGCTGGTGACCCAATGCGACCAGATGCTCCACGCCCAGTCGCGTACCGTCTTCATGGGAGAAAATAATAC
TGTTGATGGGTGTCTGGTCAGAGACATCAAGAAATAACGCCGGAACATTAGTGCAGGCAGCTTCCACAGC
AATGGCATCCTGGTCATCCAGCGGATAGTTAATGATCAGCCCACTGACGCGTTGCGCGAGAAGATTGTGC
ACCGCCGCTTTACAGGCTTCGACGCCGCTTCGTTCTACCATCGACACCACCACGCTGGCACCCAGTTGAT
CGGCGCGAGATTTAATCGCCGCGACAATTTGCGACGGCGCGTGCAGGGCCAGACTGGAGGTGGCAACGCC
AATCAGCAACGACTGTTTGCCCGCCAGTTGTTGTGCCACGCGGTTGGGAATGTAATTCAGCTCCGCCATC
GCCGCTTCCACTTTTTCCCGCGTTTTCGCAGAAACGTGGCTGGCCTGGTTCACCACGCGGGAAACGGTCT
GATAAGAGACACCGGCATACTCTGCGACATCGTATAACGTTACTGGTTTCACATTCACCACCCTGAATTG
ACTCTCTTCCGGGCGCTATCATGCCATACCGCGAAAGGTTTTGCGCCATTCGATGGTGTCCGGGATCTCG
ACGCTCTCCCTTATGCGACTCCTGCATTAGGAAGCAGCCCAGTAGTAGGTTGAGGCCGTTGAGCACCGCC
GCCGCAAGGAATGGTGCATGCAAGGAGATGGCGCCCAACAGTCCCCCGGCCACGGGGCCTGCCACCATAC
CCACGCCGAAACAAGCGCTCATGAGCCCGAAGTGGCGAGCCCGATCTTCCCCATCGGTGATGTCGGCGAT
ATAGGCGCCAGCAACCGCACCTGTGGCGCCGGTGATGCCGGCCACGATGCGTCCGGCGTAGAGGATCGAG
ATCTCGATCCCGCGAAATTAATACGACTCACTATAGGGGAATTGTGAGCGGATAACAATTCCCCTCTAGA
AATAATTTTGTTTAACTTTAAGAAGGAGATATACCATGCATCATCATCATCATCACAGCAGCGGCAGAGA
AAACTTGTATTTCCAGGGCTCGCAGGCCCTGCCCCCGGGGCCCATGCAGACCCTCATCTTTTTCGACATG
GAGGCCACTGGCTTGCCCTTCTCCCAGCCCAAGGTCACGGAGCTGTGCCTGCTGGCTGTCCACAGATGTG
CCCTGGAGAGCCCCCCCACCTCTCAGGGGCCACCTCCCACAGTTCCTCCACCACCGCGTGTGGTAGACAA
GCTCTCCCTGTGTGTGGCTCCGGGGAAGGCCTGCAGCCCTGCAGCCAGCGAGATCACAGGTCTGAGCACA
GCTGTGCTGGCAGCGCATGGGCGTCAATGTTTTGATGACAACCTGGCCAACCTGCTCCTAGCCTTCCTGC
GGCGCCAGCCACAGCCCTGGTGCCTGGTGGCACACAATGGTGACCGCTACGACTTCCCCCTGCTCCAAGC
AGAGCTGGCTATGCTGGGCCTCACCAGTGCTCTGGATGGTGCCTTCTGTGTGGATAGCATCACTGCGCTG
AAGGCCCTGGAGCGAGCAAGCAGCCCCTCAGAACACGGCCCAAGGAAGAGCTACAGCCTAGGCAGCATCT
ACACTCGCCTGTATGGGCAGTCCCCTCCAGACTCGCACACGGCTGAGGGTGATGTCCTGGCCCTGCTCAG
CATCTGTCAGTGGAGACCACAGGCCCTGCTGCGGTGGGTGGATGCTCACGCCAGGCCTTTCGGCACCATC
AGGCCCATGTATGGGTGATGACGAAGCTTGCGGCCGCACTCGAGCACCACCACCACCACCACTGAGATCC
GGCTGCTAACAAAGCCCGAAAGGAAGCTGAGTTGGCTGCTGCCACCGCTGAGCAATAACTAGCATAACCC
CTTGGGGCCTCTAAACGGGTCTTGAGGGGTTTTTTGCTGAAAGGAGGAACTATATCCGG
