>Addgene plasmid #220883 | 8VL7 | depositor partial sequence | sequence record 432355 | Partial Sequence
TCGCAGGCCCTGCCCCCGGGGCCCATGCAGACCCTCATCTTTTTCGACATGGAGGCCACTGGCTTGCCCT
TCTCCCAGCCCAAGGTCACGGAGCTGTGCCTGCTGGCTGTCCACAGATGTGCCCTGGAGAGCCCCCCCAC
CTCTCAGGGGCCACCTCCCACAGTTCCTCCACCACCGCGTGTGGTAGACAAGCTCTCCCTGTGTGTGGCT
CCGGGGAAGGCCTGCAGCCCTGCAGCCAGCGAGATCACAGGTCTGAGCACAGCTGTGCTGGCAGCGCATG
GGCGTCAATGTTTTGATGACAACCTGGCCAACCTGCTCCTAGCCTTCCTGCGGCGCCAGCCACAGCCCTG
GTGCCTGGTGGCACACAATGGTGACCGCTACGACTTCCCCCTGCTCCAAGCAGAGCTGGCTATGCTGGGC
CTCACCAGTGCTCTGGATGGTGCCTTCTGTGTGGATAGCATCACTGCGCTGAAGGCCCTGGAGCGAGCAA
GCAGCCCCTCAGAACACGGCCCAAGGAAGAGCTACAGCCTAGGCAGCATCTACACTCGCCTGTATGGGCA
GTCCCCTCCAGACTCGCACACGGCTGAGGGTGATGTCCTGGCCCTGCTCAGCATCTGTCAGTGGAGACCA
CAGGCCCTGCTGCGGTGGGTGGATGCTCACGCCAGGCCTTTCGGCACCATCAGGCCCATGTATGGG
